Addgene plasmid #231666: Flag-ZDHHC18
Purpose: Expresses human ZDHHC18 protein
Depositing lab: Chunhong Ma. Depositing organization: Shandong University. Publication: Palmitoylation of TIM-3 promotes immune exhaustion and restrains antitumor immunity. Zhang Z, Ren C, Xiao R, Ma S, Liu H, Dou Y, Fan Y, Wang S, Zhan P, Gao C, Yue X, Li C, Gao L, Liang X, Wu Z, Ma C. Sci Immunol. 2024 Nov 15;9(101):eadp7302. doi: 10.1126/sciimmunol.adp7302. Epub 2024 Nov 15. PubMed 39546589.
Backbone
  Vector backbone: p3XFLAG-CMV™-7.1
  Vector type: Mammalian Expression
Growth in bacteria
  Bacterial resistance: Ampicillin, 100 μg/mL
  Growth temperature: 37°C
  Growth strain: DH5alpha
  Copy number: Unknown
Gene/Insert
  Gene/Insert name: ZDHHC18
  Species: H. sapiens (human)
  Entrez Gene: ZDHHC18 (a.k.a. DHHC-18, DHHC18)
  Tag / fusion protein: 3×Flag Tag (N terminal on insert)
Terms and licenses: Academic/Nonprofit Terms; Industry Terms: Not Available to Industry
How to cite: Flag-ZDHHC18 was a gift from Chunhong Ma (Addgene plasmid # 231666 ; http://n2t.net/addgene:231666 ; RRID:Addgene_231666)
