[The description below was written by a language model from this plasmid's Addgene catalogue record and pLannotate feature annotations shown in this document.]
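Description:
Flag-ZDHHC18 is a mammalian expression plasmid built on the p3XFLAG-CMV-7.1 backbone for producing epitope-tagged human ZDHHC18. The sequenced record is about 5.9 kb. In E. coli it is maintained through a high-copy ColE1/pUC-type origin and selected with ampicillin via the β-lactamase gene under its native bla promoter. An f1 bacteriophage origin is also present, which in principle allows single-stranded DNA production. Remnants of the cloning vector lineage are annotated as well, including lacZα and lacI fragments, a lac promoter/operator with CAP site, and a T7 promoter. These play no evident role in expression of the insert.

The expression cassette consists of the human cytomegalovirus immediate early enhancer and promoter, followed by a 3xFLAG coding segment (three tandem FLAG epitopes with an enterokinase cleavage site) placed upstream of the ZDHHC18 open reading frame, giving an N-terminally tagged protein. Transcripts are terminated and polyadenylated by the human growth hormone poly(A) signal. An SV40 enhancer/early promoter region lies downstream of the cassette, but no mammalian selection marker is annotated, so the plasmid appears suited mainly to transient transfection.

ZDHHC18 is a DHHC-family palmitoyltransferase that attaches palmitate to protein substrates. The 3xFLAG tag permits sensitive detection by immunoblot or immunofluorescence and supports immunoprecipitation with anti-FLAG reagents. The construct's stated purpose is expression of human ZDHHC18, and it was deposited with a study on TIM-3 palmitoylation in immune exhaustion and antitumor immunity, consistent with use in overexpression and enzyme–substrate interaction experiments, though the record does not detail specific assays.
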