Features (pLannotate 1.2.2; 17 found; start..end, strand, type, name):
      4..158     -  CDS            lacZα (fragment): LacZα fragment of β-galactosidase; lacZ fragment
    318..697     +  enhancer       CMV enhancer: human cytomegalovirus immediate early enhancer
    699..898     +  promoter       CMV promoter: human cytomegalovirus (CMV) immediate early promoter
    931..996     +  CDS            3xFLAG: three tandem FLAG® epitope tags, followed by an enterokinase cleavage site
   1015..2178    +  CDS            ZDHHC18: ZDH18_HUMAN - Experimental evidence at protein level: Swiss-Prot protein existence level 1. Palmitoyltransferase that could catalyze the addition of palmitate onto various protein substrates (PubMed:23034182, PubMed:27481942). Palmitoylates HRAS and LCK (By similarity). May also have a palmitoyltransferase activity toward the beta-2 adrenergic receptor/ADRB2 and therefore regulate G protein-coupled receptor signaling (PubMed:27481942). From Homo sapiens (Human).
   2201..2219    -  misc_feature   MCS (fragment): pUC18/19 multiple cloning site
   2220..2842    +  polyA_signal   hGH poly(A) signal: human growth hormone polyadenylation signal
   2871..3200    +  promoter       SV40 promoter: SV40 enhancer and early promoter
   3239..3257    -  promoter       T7 promoter: promoter for bacteriophage T7 RNA polymerase
   3295..3311    -  protein_bind   lac operator: The lac repressor binds to the lac operator to inhibit transcription in E. coli. This inhibition can be relieved by adding lactose or isopropyl-β-D-thiogalactopyranoside (IPTG). lac repressor encoded by lacI
   3319..3349    -  promoter       lac promoter: promoter for the E. coli lac operon
   3364..3385    -  protein_bind   CAP binding site: CAP binding activates transcription in the presence of cAMP. E. coli catabolite activator protein
   3398..3490    -  CDS            lacI (fragment): lac repressor; lacI; The lac repressor binds to the lac operator to inhibit transcription in E. coli. This inhibition can be relieved by adding lactose or isopropyl-β-D-thiogalactopyranoside (IPTG).
   3673..4261    -  rep_origin     ori: high-copy-number ColE1/pMB1/pBR322/pUC origin of replication
   4432..5292    -  CDS            AmpR: β-lactamase; bla; confers resistance to ampicillin, carbenicillin, and related antibiotics
   5293..5397    -  promoter       AmpR promoter: bla
   5424..5852    +  rep_origin     f1 ori (sequence partly withheld): f1 bacteriophage origin of replication; arrow indicates direction of (+) strand synthesis
>Addgene plasmid #231666 | Flag-ZDHHC18 | addgene full sequence | sequence record 462857 | Addgene NGS Result
CCATTCGCCATTCAGGCTGCGCAACTGTTGGGAAGGGCGATCGGTGCGGGCCTCTTCGCTATTACGCCAG
CTGGCGAAAGGGGGATGTGCTGCAAGGCGATTAAGTTGGGTAACGCCAGGGTTTTCCCAGTCACGACGTT
GTAAAACGACGGCCAGTGCCAAGCTGATCTATACATTGAATCAATATTGGCAATTAGCCATATTAGTCAT
TGGTTATATAGCATAAATCAATATTGGCTATTGGCCATTGCATACGTTGTATCTATATCATAATATGTAC
ATTTATATTGGCTCATGTCCAATATGACCGCCATGTTGACATTGATTATTGACTAGTTATTAATAGTAAT
CAATTACGGGGTCATTAGTTCATAGCCCATATATGGAGTTCCGCGTTACATAACTTACGGTAAATGGCCC
GCCTGGCTGACCGCCCAACGACCCCCGCCCATTGACGTCAATAATGACGTATGTTCCCATAGTAACGCCA
ATAGGGACTTTCCATTGACGTCAATGGGTGGAGTATTTACGGTAAACTGCCCACTTGGCAGTACATCAAG
TGTATCATATGCCAAGTCCGCCCCCTATTGACGTCAATGACGGTAAATGGCCCGCCTGGCATTATGCCCA
GTACATGACCTTACGGGACTTTCCTACTTGGCAGTACATCTACGTATTAGTCATCGCTATTACCATGGTG
ATGCGGTTTTGGCAGTACACCAATGGGCGTGGATAGCGGTTTGACTCACGGGGATTTCCAAGTCTCCACC
CCATTGACGTCAATGGGAGTTTGTTTTGGCACCAAAATCAACGGGACTTTCCAAAATGTCGTAATAACCC
CGCCCCGTTGACGCAAATGGGCGGTAGGCGTGTACGGTGGGAGGTCTATATAAGCAGAGCTCGTTTAGTG
AACCGTCAGAATTAACCATGGACTACAAAGACCATGACGGTGATTATAAAGATCATGACATCGATTACAA
GGATGACGATGACAAGCTTGCGGCCGCGAATTCAATGAAGGACTGCGAGTACCAGCAGATCAGCCCCGGG
GCCGCCCCGCTGCCCGCCTCCCCGGGGGCGCGCCGTCCCGGCCCCGCCGCGTCCCCGACTCCGGGCCCCG
GGCCCGCGCCGCCCGCCGCCCCCGCCCCGCCGCGCTGGAGCAGCAGCGGCAGCGGCAGCGGCAGCGGGAG
CGGGAGCCTCGGCCGCCGCCCACGGCGCAAGTGGGAGGTGTTCCCGGGTCGCAATCGCTTCTACTGCGGC
GGCCGCCTCATGCTGGCCGGCCACGGCGGCGTCTTCGCGCTCACGCTGCTGCTCATCCTCACCACCACCG
GCCTCTTCTTCGTCTTTGACTGTCCCTACCTGGCTCGCAAGCTGACCCTTGCCATCCCCATCATCGCTGC
CATCCTCTTCTTCTTCGTCATGAGCTGCCTGCTGCAGACAAGCTTCACCGACCCTGGGATCCTGCCCCGG
GCCACTGTCTGTGAAGCAGCCGCCCTGGAGAAACAGATCGACAACACAGGCAGTTCTACATACCGGCCAC
CCCCTCGGACCCGGGAGGTGCTGATCAACGGGCAGATGGTGAAGCTGAAGTACTGCTTCACCTGCAAGAT
GTTCCGGCCACCCCGAACCTCACACTGCAGTGTCTGCGACAACTGTGTGGAACGATTTGACCATCACTGC
CCCTGGGTGGGCAACTGTGTGGGGAGACGGAACTATCGCTTCTTCTACGCGTTTATTCTCTCCCTCTCAT
TCCTGACGGCCTTCATCTTCGCCTGTGTGGTCACCCACCTGACGTTGCGCGCTCAGGGAAGCAACTTCCT
CTCCACTCTGAAGGAGACACCAGCAAGCGTGCTGGAGTTGGTGATCTGCTTCTTCTCCATCTGGTCCATT
CTGGGCCTCTCAGGGTTTCACACGTACCTCGTCGCCTCCAACCTGACTACTAATGAAGACATCAAAGGCT
CGTGGTCCAGCAAGAGGGGCGGTGAGGCCTCTGTCAACCCCTACAGCCATAAAAGTATTATCACCAACTG
CTGTGCTGTGCTCTGTGGCCCCCTACCTCCCAGCCTAATTGACCGGAGGGGATTTGTGCAGTCCGACACC
GTGTTGCCCTCACCCATCAGAAGCGATGAGCCAGCCTGCAGAGCCAAGCCTGATGCCAGCATGGTAGGAG
GCCACCCCTGAAGATCTGATATCGGTACCAGTCGACTCTAGAGGATCCCGGGTGGCATCCCTGTGACCCC
TCCCCAGTGCCTCTCCTGGCCCTGGAAGTTGCCACTCCAGTGCCCACCAGCCTTGTCCTAATAAAATTAA
GTTGCATCATTTTGTCTGACTAGGTGTCCTTCTATAATATTATGGGGTGGAGGGGGGTGGTATGGAGCAA
GGGGCAAGTTGGGAAGACAACCTGTAGGGCCTGCGGGGTCTATTGGGAACCAAGCTGGAGTGCAGTGGCA
CAATCTTGGCTCACTGCAATCTCCGCCTCCTGGGTTCAAGCGATTCTCCTGCCTCAGCCTCCCGAGTTGT
TGGGATTCCAGGCATGCATGACCAGGCTCAGCTAATTTTTGTTTTTTTGGTAGAGACGGGGTTTCACCAT
ATTGGCCAGGCTGGTCTCCAACTCCTAATCTCAGGTGATCTACCCACCTTGGCCTCCCAAATTGCTGGGA
TTACAGGCGTGAACCACTGCTCCCTTCCCTGTCCTTCTGATTTTAAAATAACTATACCAGCAGGAGGACG
TCCAGACACAGCATAGGCTACCTGGCCATGCCCAACCGGTGGGACATTTGAGTTGCTTGCTTGGCACTGT
CCTCTCATGCGTTGGGTCCACTCAGTAGATGCCTGTTGAATTGGGTACGCGGCCAGCTTGGCTGTGGAAT
GTGTGTCAGTTAGGGTGTGGAAAGTCCCCAGGCTCCCCAGCAGGCAGAAGTATGCAAAGCATGCATCTCA
ATTAGTCAGCAACCAGGTGTGGAAAGTCCCCAGGCTCCCCAGCAGGCAGAAGTATGCAAAGCATGCATCT
CAATTAGTCAGCAACCATAGTCCCGCCCCTAACTCCGCCCATCCCGCCCCTAACTCCGCCCAGTTCCGCC
CATTCTCCGCCCCATGGCTGACTAATTTTTTTTATTTATGCAGAGGCCGAGGCCGCCTCGGCCTCTGAGC
TATTCCAGAAGTAGTGAGGAGGCTTTTTTGGAGGCCTAGGCTTTTGCAAAAAGCTCCTCGAGGAACTGAA
AAACCAGAAAGTTAATTCCCTATAGTGAGTCGTATTAAATTCGTAATCATGTCATAGCTGTTTCCTGTGT
GAAATTGTTATCCGCTCACAATTCCACACAACATACGAGCCGGAAGCATAAAGTGTAAAGCCTGGGGTGC
CTAATGAGTGAGCTAACTCACATTAATTGCGTTGCGCTCACTGCCCGCTTTCCAGTCGGGAAACCTGTCG
TGCCAGCTGCATTAATGAATCGGCCAACGCGCGGGGAGAGGCGGTTTGCGTATTGGGCGCTCTTCCGCTT
CCTCGCTCACTGACTCGCTGCGCTCGGTCGTTCGGCTGCGGCGAGCGGTATCAGCTCACTCAAAGGCGGT
AATACGGTTATCCACAGAATCAGGGGATAACGCAGGAAAGAACATGTGAGCAAAAGGCCAGCAAAAGGCC
AGGAACCGTAAAAAGGCCGCGTTGCTGGCGTTTTTCCATAGGCTCCGCCCCCCTGACGAGCATCACAAAA
ATCGACGCTCAAGTCAGAGGTGGCGAAACCCGACAGGACTATAAAGATACCAGGCGTTTCCCCCTGGAAG
CTCCCTCGTGCGCTCTCCTGTTCCGACCCTGCCGCTTACCGGATACCTGTCCGCCTTTCTCCCTTCGGGA
AGCGTGGCGCTTTCTCATAGCTCACGCTGTAGGTATCTCAGTTCGGTGTAGGTCGTTCGCTCCAAGCTGG
GCTGTGTGCACGAACCCCCCGTTCAGCCCGACCGCTGCGCCTTATCCGGTAACTATCGTCTTGAGTCCAA
CCCGGTAAGACACGACTTATCGCCACTGGCAGCAGCCACTGGTAACAGGATTAGCAGAGCGAGGTATGTA
GGCGGTGCTACAGAGTTCTTGAAGTGGTGGCCTAACTACGGCTACACTAGAAGAACAGTATTTGGTATCT
GCGCTCTGCTGAAGCCAGTTACCTTCGGAAAAAGAGTTGGTAGCTCTTGATCCGGCAAACAAACCACCGC
TGGTAGCGGTGGTTTTTTTGTTTGCAAGCAGCAGATTACGCGCAGAAAAAAAGGATCTCAAGAAGATCCT
TTGATCTTTTCTACGGGGTCTGACGCTCAGTGGAACGAAAACTCACGTTAAGGGATTTTGGTCATGAGAT
TATCAAAAAGGATCTTCACCTAGATCCTTTTAAATTAAAAATGAAGTTTTAAATCAATCTAAAGTATATA
TGAGTAAACTTGGTCTGACAGTTACCAATGCTTAATCAGTGAGGCACCTATCTCAGCGATCTGTCTATTT
CGTTCATCCATAGTTGCCTGACTCCCCGTCGTGTAGATAACTACGATACGGGAGGGCTTACCATCTGGCC
CCAGTGCTGCAATGATACCGCGAGACCCACGCTCACCGGCTCCAGATTTATCAGCAATAAACCAGCCAGC
CGGAAGGGCCGAGCGCAGAAGTGGTCCTGCAACTTTATCCGCCTCCATCCAGTCTATTAATTGTTGCCGG
GAAGCTAGAGTAAGTAGTTCGCCAGTTAATAGTTTGCGCAACGTTGTTGCCATTGCTACAGGCATCGTGG
TGTCACGCTCGTCGTTTGGTATGGCTTCATTCAGCTCCGGTTCCCAACGATCAAGGCGAGTTACATGATC
CCCCATGTTGTGCAAAAAAGCGGTTAGCTCCTTCGGTCCTCCGATCGTTGTCAGAAGTAAGTTGGCCGCA
GTGTTATCACTCATGGTTATGGCAGCACTGCATAATTCTCTTACTGTCATGCCATCCGTAAGATGCTTTT
CTGTGACTGGTGAGTACTCAACCAAGTCATTCTGAGAATAGTGTATGCGGCGACCGAGTTGCTCTTGCCC
GGCGTCAATACGGGATAATACCGCGCCACATAGCAGAACTTTAAAAGTGCTCATCATTGGAAAACGTTCT
TCGGGGCGAAAACTCTCAAGGATCTTACCGCTGTTGAGATCCAGTTCGATGTAACCCACTCGTGCACCCA
ACTGATCTTCAGCATCTTTTACTTTCACCAGCGTTTCTGGGTGAGCAAAAACAGGAAGGCAAAATGCCGC
AAAAAAGGGAATAAGGGCGACACGGAAATGTTGAATACTCATACTCTTCCTTTTTCAATATTATTGAAGC
ATTTATCAGGGTTATTGTCTCATGAGCGGATACATATTTGAATGTATTTAGAAAAATAAACAAATAGGGG
TTCCGCGCACATTTCCCCGAAAAGTGCCACCTG
[124 nt withheld, positions 5424-5547]
C
[91 nt withheld, positions 5549-5639]
A
[49 nt withheld, positions 5641-5689]
CCTTTGACGTTGGAGTCCACGTTCTTT
[37 nt withheld, positions 5717-5753]
ACCCTATCTCGGTCTATTCTTTTGATTTATAAGGGATTTTGCCGATTTCGGCCTATTGGTTAAAAAATGA
GCTGATTTAACAAAAATTTAACGCGAATTTTAACAAAATATTAACGCTTACAATTT
